Addgene plasmid #129246: pExp-T7tag
Purpose: (Empty Backbone) Protein expression in E.coli
Depositing lab: Marko Hyvönen. Depositing organization: University of Cambridge.
Backbone
  Vector backbone: pOP2S
  Modifications to backbone: Contains N-terminal T7-tag (N-terminal 12 amino acid residues of minor capsid protein from bacteriophage T7, UniProtKB: P19727) and 8xHis followed by TEV protease cleavage site, optional C-terminal StrepII-tag. Cloning of GOI between BsaI and XhoI or HindIII.
  Vector type: Bacterial Expression
  Promoter: T7
  Tag / fusion protein: His (N terminal on insert); Strep (C terminal on backbone)
Growth in bacteria
  Bacterial resistance: Ampicillin, 100 μg/mL
  Growth temperature: 37°C
  Growth strain: DH5alpha
  Copy number: High Copy
Gene/Insert
  Cloning method: Ligation Independent Cloning
  Sequencing primers: 5′ pOP_up: TACGACTCACTATAGGGAATTGTGAGC; 3′ pOP_dn: GCAGCCAACTCAGCTTCCTTTCG
Terms and licenses: Academic/Nonprofit Terms; Industry Terms: Not Available to Industry
How to cite: pExp-T7tag was a gift from Marko Hyvönen (Addgene plasmid # 129246 ; http://n2t.net/addgene:129246 ; RRID:Addgene_129246)
