[The description below was written by a language model from this plasmid's Addgene catalogue record and pLannotate feature annotations shown in this document.]
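Description:
pExp-T7tag is an empty bacterial expression backbone derived from pOP2S, intended for recombinant protein production in E. coli. It is a 4,484 nt plasmid maintained at high copy through a ColE1/pUC-type origin and selected with ampicillin via the β-lactamase gene under its own promoter. The annotation also picks up short fragments of f1 and M13 phage origins, the pBR322 bom region, rop and lacZα. These appear to be partial remnants of earlier vector lineages, and the record assigns them no function.

The expression cassette is driven by a T7 promoter immediately followed by a lac operator, so transcription depends on T7 RNA polymerase supplied by the host and is repressed until induction with IPTG. The plasmid carries its own full-length lacI gene under the stronger lacIq promoter to provide repressor. Downstream, the T7 gene 10 ribosome binding site leads into an N-terminal fusion module. This consists of the T7 tag, a 12-residue leader from a phage T7 capsid protein that promotes efficient translation initiation, then an 8xHis affinity tag and a TEV protease cleavage site that allows the tags to be removed after purification. The gene of interest is inserted after this module between BsaI and either XhoI or HindIII, and the record lists ligation-independent cloning as the method. An optional C-terminal Strep-tag II lies on the backbone side, which would allow two-step affinity purification. A T7 terminator closes the transcription unit, preceded by an antisense SP6 promoter and a short match to a T7 gene 10B-derived solubility tag. No insert is present.
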