Features (pLannotate 1.2.2; 24 found; start..end, strand, type, name):
     10..28      +  promoter       T7 promoter: promoter for bacteriophage T7 RNA polymerase
     28..52      +  protein_bind   lac operator: The lac repressor binds to the lac operator to inhibit transcription in E. coli. This inhibition can be relieved by adding lactose or isopropyl-β-D-thiogalactopyranoside (IPTG). lac repressor encoded by lacI
     65..87      +  RBS            RBS: efficient ribosome binding site from bacteriophage T7 gene 10 (Olins and Rangwala, 1989)
     95..127     +  CDS            T7 tag (gene 10 leader): leader peptide from bacteriophage T7 gene 10 promotes efficient translation in E. coli
    134..157     +  CDS            8xHis: 8xHis affinity tag
    167..184     +  CDS            TEV site (fragment): tobacco etch virus (TEV) protease recognition and cleavage site
    210..232     +  CDS            Strep-Tag II (fragment): peptide that binds Strep-Tactin®, an engineered form of streptavidin
    247..265     -  promoter       SP6 promoter: promoter for bacteriophage SP6 RNA polymerase
    280..329     +  CDS            SET1 (fragment): solubility-enhancement tag derived from T7 phage gene 10B
    337..384     +  terminator     T7 terminator: transcription terminator for bacteriophage T7 RNA polymerase
    413..479     +  CDS            lacZα (fragment): LacZα fragment of β-galactosidase; lacZ fragment
    483..704     -  rep_origin     M13 ori (fragment) (sequence partly withheld): M13 bacteriophage origin of replication; arrow indicates direction of (+) strand synthesis
    705..725     -  misc_feature   MCS (fragment): pUC18/19 multiple cloning site
    724..742     -  promoter       lac UV5 promoter (fragment): E. coli lac promoter with an "up" mutation
    757..778     -  protein_bind   CAP binding site: CAP binding activates transcription in the presence of cAMP. E. coli catabolite activator protein
    791..1873    -  CDS            lacI: lac repressor; lacI; The lac repressor binds to the lac operator to inhibit transcription in E. coli. This inhibition can be relieved by adding lactose or isopropyl-β-D-thiogalactopyranoside (IPTG).
   1874..1951    -  promoter       lacIq promoter: lacI (mutant); In the lacIq allele, a single base change in the promoter boosts expression of the lacI gene about 10-fold.
   1966..2196    -  rep_origin     f1 ori (fragment) (sequence partly withheld): f1 bacteriophage origin of replication; arrow indicates direction of (+) strand synthesis
   2197..2296    -  misc_feature   bom (fragment): basis of mobility region from pBR322
   2398..2433    -  CDS            rop (fragment): Rop protein, which maintains plasmids at low copy number; rop
   2528..2632    +  promoter       AmpR promoter: bla
   2633..3493    +  CDS            AmpR: β-lactamase; bla; confers resistance to ampicillin, carbenicillin, and related antibiotics
   3664..4252    +  rep_origin     ori: high-copy-number ColE1/pMB1/pBR322/pUC origin of replication
   4435..7       +  CDS            lacI (fragment) (across the origin): lac repressor; lacI; The lac repressor binds to the lac operator to inhibit transcription in E. coli. This inhibition can be relieved by adding lactose or isopropyl-β-D-thiogalactopyranoside (IPTG).
>Addgene plasmid #129246 | pExp-T7tag | addgene full sequence | sequence record 252354 | Addgene NGS Result
GCAGCTGATTAATACGACTCACTATAGGGAATTGTGAGCGGATAACAATTCCTCTAGAAATAATTTTGTT
TAACTTTAAGAAGGAGATATATCCATGGCTAGCATGACTGGTGGACAGCAAATGGGTACTAGTCACCATC
ACCATCACCATCACCATTCTGGTACCGAAAACCTGTACTTCCAGTGAGACCTTAATTAACTCGAGCGCAT
GGAGCCACCCGCAGTTCGAAAAATAAGCTTGAGTATTCTATAGTGTCACCTAAATCCCAGCTTGATCCGG
CTGCTAACAAAGCCCGAAAGGAAGCTGAGTTGGCTGCTGCCACCGCTGAGCAATAACTAGCATAACCCCT
TGGGGCCTCTAAACGGGTCTTGAGGGGTTTTTTGCTGAAAGGAGGAACTATATCCGGATAACCTGGCGTA
ATAGCGAAGAGGCCCGCACCGATCGCCCTTCCCAACAGTTGCGCAGCCTGAATGGCGAATGGAAATTGTA
AGCGTTAATATTTTGTTAAAATTCGCGTTAAATTTTTGTTAAATCAGCTCATTTTTTAACCAATAGGCCG
AAATCGGCAAAATCCCTTATAAATCAAAAGAATAGACCGAGATAGGGT
[37 nt withheld, positions 609-645]
AAAGAACGTGGACTCCAACGTCAAAGG
[32 nt withheld, positions 673-704]
AGCTTGCATGCCTGCAGGTCGGAAGCATAAAGTGTAAAGCCTGGGGTGCCTAATGAGTGAGCTAACTTAC
ATTAATTGCGTTGCGCTCACTGCCCGCTTTCCAGTCGGGAAACCTGTCGTGCCAGCTGCATTAATGAATC
GGCCAACGCGCGGGGAGAGGCGGTTTGCGTATTGGGCGCCAGGGTGGTTTTTCTTTTCACCAGTGAGACG
GGCAACAGCTGATTGCCCTTCACCGCCTGGCCCTGAGAGAGTTGCAGCAAGCGGTCCACGCTGGTTTGCC
CCAGCAGGCGAAAATCCTGTTTGATGGTGGTTAACGGCGGGATATAACATGAGCTGTCTTCGGTATCGTC
GTATCCCACTACCGAGATATCCGCACCAACGCGCAGCCCGGACTCGGTAATGGCGCGCATTGCGCCCAGC
GCCATCTGATCGTTGGCAACCAGCATCGCAGTGGGAACGATGCCCTCATTCAGCATTTGCATGGTTTGTT
GAAAACCGGACATGGCACTCCAGTCGCCTTCCCGTTCCGCTATCGGCTGAATTTGATTGCGAGTGAGATA
TTTATGCCAGCCAGCCAGACGCAGACGCGCCGAGACAGAACTTAATGGGCCCGCTAACAGCGCGATTTGC
TGGTGACCCAATGCGACCAGATGCTCCACGCCCAGTCGCGTACCGTCTTCATGGGAGAAAATAATACTGT
TGATGGGTGTCTGGTCAGAGACATCAAGAAATAACGCCGGAACATTAGTGCAGGCAGCTTCCACAGCAAT
GGCATCCTGGTCATCCAGCGGATAGTTAATGATCAGCCCACTGACGCGTTGCGCGAGAAGATTGTGCACC
GCCGCTTTACAGGCTTCGACGCCGCTTCGTTCTACCATCGACACCACCACGCTGGCACCCAGTTGATCGG
CGCGAGATTTAATCGCCGCGACAATTTGCGACGGCGCGTGCAGGGCCAGACTGGAGGTGGCAACGCCAAT
CAGCAACGACTGTTTGCCCGCCAGTTGTTGTGCCACGCGGTTGGGAATGTAATTCAGCTCCGCCATCGCC
GCTTCCACTTTTTCCCGCGTTTTCGCAGAAACGTGGCTGGCCTGGTTCACCACGCGGGAAACGGTCTGAT
AAGAGACACCGGCATACTCTGCGACATCGTATAACGTTACTGGTTTCACATTCACCACCCTGAATTGACT
CTCTTCCGGGCGCTATCATGCCATACCGCGAAAGGTTTTGCACCATTCGATGGTGTCGGCGAGCTCGAAT
TGTGAACCATCACCCT
[91 nt withheld, positions 1981-2071]
G
[124 nt withheld, positions 2073-2196]
CCTGATGCGGTATTTTCTCCTTACGCATCTGTGCGGTATTTCACACCGCATATGGTGCACTCTCAGTACA
ATCTGCTCTGATGCCGCATAGTTAAGCCAGCCCCGACACCCGCCAACACCCGCTGACGCGCCCTGACGGG
CTTGTCTGCTCCCGGCATCCGCTTACAGACAAGCTGTGACCGTCTCCGGGAGCTGCATGTGTCAGAGGTT
TTCACCGTCATCACCGAAACGCGCGAGACGAAAGGGCCTCGTGATACGCCTATTTTTATAGGTTAATGTC
ATGATAATAATGGTTTCTTAGACGTCAGGTGGCACTTTTCGGGGAAATGTGCGCGGAACCCCTATTTGTT
TATTTTTCTAAATACATTCAAATATGTATCCGCTCATGAGACAATAACCCTGATAAATGCTTCAATAATA
TTGAAAAAGGAAGAGTATGAGTATTCAACATTTCCGTGTCGCCCTTATTCCCTTTTTTGCGGCATTTTGC
CTTCCTGTTTTTGCTCACCCAGAAACGCTGGTGAAAGTAAAAGATGCTGAAGATCAGTTGGGTGCACGAG
TGGGTTACATCGAACTGGATCTCAACAGCGGTAAGATCCTTGAGAGTTTTCGCCCCGAAGAACGTTTTCC
AATGATGAGCACTTTTAAAGTTCTGCTATGTGGCGCGGTATTATCCCGTATTGACGCCGGGCAAGAGCAA
CTCGGTCGCCGCATACACTATTCTCAGAATGACTTGGTTGAGTACTCACCAGTCACAGAAAAGCATCTTA
CGGATGGCATGACAGTAAGAGAATTATGCAGTGCTGCCATAACCATGAGTGATAACACTGCGGCCAACTT
ACTTCTGACAACGATCGGAGGACCGAAGGAGCTAACCGCTTTTTTGCACAACATGGGGGATCATGTAACT
CGCCTTGATCGTTGGGAACCGGAGCTGAATGAAGCCATACCAAACGACGAGCGTGACACCACGATGCCTG
TAGCAATGGCAACAACGTTGCGCAAACTATTAACTGGCGAACTACTTACTCTAGCTTCCCGGCAACAATT
AATAGACTGGATGGAGGCGGATAAAGTTGCAGGACCACTTCTGCGCTCGGCCCTTCCGGCTGGCTGGTTT
ATTGCTGATAAATCTGGAGCCGGTGAGCGTGGTTCTCGCGGTATCATTGCAGCACTGGGGCCAGATGGTA
AGCCCTCCCGTATCGTAGTTATCTACACGACGGGGAGTCAGGCAACTATGGATGAACGAAATAGACAGAT
CGCTGAGATAGGTGCCTCACTGATTAAGCATTGGTAACTGTCAGACCAAGTTTACTCATATATACTTTAG
ATTGATTTAAAACTTCATTTTTAATTTAAAAGGATCTAGGTGAAGATCCTTTTTGATAATCTCATGACCA
AAATCCCTTAACGTGAGTTTTCGTTCCACTGAGCGTCAGACCCCGTAGAAAAGATCAAAGGATCTTCTTG
AGATCCTTTTTTTCTGCGCGTAATCTGCTGCTTGCAAACAAAAAAACCACCGCTACCAGCGGTGGTTTGT
TTGCCGGATCAAGAGCTACCAACTCTTTTTCCGAAGGTAACTGGCTTCAGCAGAGCGCAGATACCAAATA
CTGTTCTTCTAGTGTAGCCGTAGTTAGGCCACCACTTCAAGAACTCTGTAGCACCGCCTACATACCTCGC
TCTGCTAATCCTGTTACCAGTGGCTGCTGCCAGTGGCGATAAGTCGTGTCTTACCGGGTTGGACTCAAGA
CGATAGTTACCGGATAAGGCGCAGCGGTCGGGCTGAACGGGGGGTTCGTGCACACAGCCCAGCTTGGAGC
GAACGACCTACACCGAACTGAGATACCTACAGCGTGAGCTATGAGAAAGCGCCACGCTTCCCGAAGGGAG
AAAGGCGGACAGGTATCCGGTAAGCGGCAGGGTCGGAACAGGAGAGCGCACGAGGGAGCTTCCAGGGGGA
AACGCCTGGTATCTTTATAGTCCTGTCGGGTTTCGCCACCTCTGACTTGAGCGTCGATTTTTGTGATGCT
CGTCAGGGGGGCGGAGCCTATGGAAAAACGCCAGCAACGCGGCCTTTTTACGGTTCCTGGCCTTTTGCTG
GCCTTTTGCTCACATGTTCTTTCCTGCGTTATCCCCTGATTCTGTGGATAACCGTATTACCGCCTTTGAG
TGAGCTGATACCGCTCGCCGCAGCCGAACGACCGAGCGCAGCGAGTCAGTGAGCGAGGAAGCGGAAGAGC
GCCCAATACGCAAACCGCCTCTCCCCGCGCGTTGGCCGATTCATTAAT
